Addgene plasmid #175841: pFX-H2B-mCherry
Purpose: Express mCherry with nucleus-targeting sequence in mammalian cells
Depositing lab: Yusuke Ohba. Publication: Folding Latency of Fluorescent Proteins Affects the Mitochondrial Localization of Fusion Proteins. Kashiwagi S, Fujioka Y, Satoh AO, Yoshida A, Fujioka M, Nepal P, Tsuzuki A, Aoki O, Paudel S, Sasajima H, Ohba Y. Cell Struct Funct. 2019 Dec 26;44(2):183-194. doi: 10.1247/csf.19028. Epub 2019 Nov 15. PubMed 31735740.
Backbone
  Vector backbone: pFX
  Backbone size w/o insert (bp): 4000
  Total vector size (bp): 5130
  Vector type: Mammalian Expression
  Selectable markers: Neomycin (select with G418)
Growth in bacteria
  Bacterial resistance: Kanamycin, 50 μg/mL
  Growth temperature: 37°C
  Growth strain: DH5alpha
  Copy number: High Copy
Gene/Insert
  Gene/Insert name: mCherry with nucleus-targeting sequence
  Insert size (bp): 1130
  Promoter: CMV
  Tag / fusion protein: H2B (human histone 2B) (N terminal on insert)
  Cloning method: Restriction Enzyme; 5′ cloning site XhoI (not destroyed); 3′ cloning site BglII (not destroyed)
  Sequencing primers: 5′ none; 3′ none
Terms and licenses: Academic/Nonprofit Terms; Industry Terms: Not Available to Industry
How to cite: pFX-H2B-mCherry was a gift from Yusuke Ohba (Addgene plasmid # 175841 ; http://n2t.net/addgene:175841 ; RRID:Addgene_175841)
