[The description below was written by a language model from this plasmid's Addgene catalogue record and pLannotate feature annotations shown in this document.]
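Description:
pFX-H2B-mCherry is a mammalian expression plasmid built on the pFX backbone that produces the red fluorescent protein mCherry fused at its N terminus to human histone H2B. Because H2B is incorporated into chromatin, the fusion directs mCherry to the nucleus, where it serves as a nuclear-localised red marker. The open reading frame sits downstream of the human cytomegalovirus immediate early enhancer and promoter, which drive strong constitutive transcription in most mammalian cell lines. It is followed by an SV40 polyadenylation signal. The annotation also finds a short SV40 large T antigen fragment just upstream of that signal, most likely part of the SV40-derived terminator region rather than a functional coding element. The insert was placed between XhoI and BglII sites, both of which are retained.

The plasmid is propagated in E. coli through a high-copy ColE1/pUC-type origin, and it also carries an f1 phage origin. A single Tn5 aminoglycoside phosphotransferase gene (NeoR/KanR) provides selection in both hosts. A bacterial bla-type promoter drives it to give kanamycin resistance, and the adjacent SV40 enhancer/early promoter, with an HSV TK polyadenylation signal, expresses it in mammalian cells for G418 selection of stable transfectants. The small ble and bGH poly(A) fragments in the feature table look like backbone remnants with no evident role. The sequenced record is 5,197 nt, slightly longer than the catalogued total of 5,130 bp.

The construct comes from a study of how the folding latency of fluorescent proteins affects the localisation of organelle-targeted fusion proteins. More generally, it is suited to labelling nuclei or chromatin in live or fixed transfected cells.
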