Features (pLannotate 1.2.2; 14 found; start..end, strand, type, name):
     61..364     +  enhancer       CMV enhancer: human cytomegalovirus immediate early enhancer
    365..568     +  promoter       CMV promoter: human cytomegalovirus (CMV) immediate early promoter
    624..1001    +  CDS            H2B: human histone H2B; HIST1H2BJ
   1035..1742    +  CDS            mCherry: mCherry is a basic (constitutively fluorescent) red fluorescent protein published in 2004, derived from Discosoma sp.. It is reported to be a very rapidly-maturing monomer with low acid sensitivity.
   1878..1962    +  CDS            large T antigen (fragment): large T antigen from SV40 (simian virus 40)
   1985..2106    +  polyA_signal   SV40 poly(A) signal: SV40 polyadenylation signal
   2140..2568    -  rep_origin     f1 ori (sequence partly withheld): f1 bacteriophage origin of replication; arrow indicates direction of (+) strand synthesis
   2595..2699    +  promoter       AmpR promoter: bla
   2701..3058    +  promoter       SV40 promoter: SV40 enhancer and early promoter
   3093..3887    +  CDS            NeoR/KanR: aminoglycoside phosphotransferase from Tn5; aph(3')-II (or nptII); confers resistance to neomycin, kanamycin, and G418 (Geneticin®)
   3908..4060    +  CDS            ble (fragment): BLE_KLEPN - Experimental evidence at protein level: Swiss-Prot protein existence level 1. Binding protein with a strong affinity to the bleomycin family of antibiotics. Binds to CL990; an antimitotic-antibiotic compound. From Klebsiella pneumoniae.
   4119..4166    +  polyA_signal   HSV TK poly(A) signal: herpes simplex virus thymidine kinase polyadenylation signal (Cole and Stacy, 1985)
   4257..4273    -  polyA_signal   bGH poly(A) signal (fragment): bovine growth hormone polyadenylation signal
   4495..5083    +  rep_origin     ori: high-copy-number ColE1/pMB1/pBR322/pUC origin of replication
>Addgene plasmid #175841 | pFX-H2B-mCherry | addgene full sequence | sequence record 354833 | Addgene NGS Result
TAGTTATTAATAGTAATCAATTACGGGGTCATTAGTTCATAGCCCATATATGGAGTTCCGCGTTACATAA
CTTACGGTAAATGGCCCGCCTGGCTGACCGCCCAACGACCCCCGCCCATTGACGTCAATAATGACGTATG
TTCCCATAGTAACGCCAATAGGGACTTTCCATTGACGTCAATGGGTGGAGTATTTACGGTAAACTGCCCA
CTTGGCAGTACATCAAGTGTATCATATGCCAAGTACGCCCCCTATTGACGTCAATGACGGTAAATGGCCC
GCCTGGCATTATGCCCAGTACATGACCTTATGGGACTTTCCTACTTGGCAGTACATCTACGTATTAGTCA
TCGCTATTACCATGGTGATGCGGTTTTGGCAGTACATCAATGGGCGTGGATAGCGGTTTGACTCACGGGG
ATTTCCAAGTCTCCACCCCATTGACGTCAATGGGAGTTTGTTTTGGCACCAAAATCAACGGGACTTTCCA
AAATGTCGTAACAACTCCGCCCCATTGACGCAAATGGGCGGTAGGCGTGTACGGTGGGAGGTCTATATAA
GCAGAGCTGGTTTAGTGAACCGTCAGATCCGCTAGCGCTACCGGTTCTAGAGCCATGCTCGAGATGCCAG
AGCCAGCGAAGTCTGCTCCCGCCCCGAAAAAGGGCTCCAAGAAGGCGGTGACTAAGGCGCAGAAGAAAGG
CGGCAAGAAGCGCAAGCGCAGCCGCAAGGAGAGCTATTCCATCTATGTGTACAAGGTTCTGAAGCAGGTC
CACCCTGACACCGGCATTTCGTCCAAGGCCATGGGCATCATGAATTCGTTTGTGAACGACATTTTCGAGC
GCATCGCAGGTGAGGCTTCCCGCCTGGCGCATTACAACAAGCGCTCGACCATCACCTCCAGGGAGATCCA
GACGGCCGTGCGCCTGCTGCTGCCTGGGGAGTTGGCCAAGCACGCCGTGTCCGAGGGTACTAAGGCCATC
ACCAAGTACACCAGCGCTAAGAGCGGCCGCGGAGGATCCGGAGGAGAATTCACCATGGTGAGCAAGGGCG
AGGAGGATAACATGGCCATCATCAAGGAGTTCATGCGCTTCAAGGTGCACATGGAGGGCTCCGTGAACGG
CCACGAGTTCGAGATCGAGGGCGAGGGCGAGGGCCGCCCCTACGAGGGCACCCAGACCGCCAAGCTGAAG
GTGACCAAGGGTGGCCCCCTGCCCTTCGCCTGGGACATCCTGTCCCCTCAGTTCATGTACGGCTCCAAGG
CCTACGTGAAGCACCCCGCCGACATCCCCGACTACTTGAAGCTGTCCTTCCCCGAGGGCTTCAAGTGGGA
GCGCGTGATGAACTTCGAGGACGGCGGCGTGGTGACCGTGACCCAGGACTCCTCCCTGCAGGACGGCGAG
TTCATCTACAAGGTGAAGCTGCGCGGCACCAACTTCCCCTCCGACGGCCCCGTAATGCAGAAGAAGACCA
TGGGCTGGGAGGCCTCCTCCGAGCGGATGTACCCCGAGGACGGCGCCCTGAAGGGCGAGATCAAGCAGAG
GCTGAAGCTGAAGGACGGCGGCCACTACGACGCTGAGGTCAAGACCACCTACAAGGCCAAGAAGCCCGTG
CAGCTGCCCGGCGCCTACAACGTCAACATCAAGTTGGACATCACCTCCCACAACGAGGACTACACCATCG
TGGAACAGTACGAACGCGCCGAGGGCCGCCACTCCACCGGCGGCATGGACGAGCTGTACAAGGGAGGCTC
CGGAGGAAGATCTCTGACTGACTGAGATGCGCGGATGTCGAACGGCAGTTCGGCCGAATAGGCCGACAGC
CGGCCGTCGGCCGACGACACGGCCAGGGCCGGCGGGGATCCACCGGATCTAGATAACTGATCATAATCAG
CCATACCACATTTGTAGAGGTTTTACTTGCTTTAAAAAACCTCCCACACCTCCCCCTGAACCTGAAACAT
AAAATGAATGCAATTGTTGTTGTTAACTTGTTTATTGCAGCTTATAATGGTTACAAATAAAGCAATAGCA
TCACAAATTTCACAAATAAAGCATTTTTTTCACTGCATTCTAGTTGTGGTTTGTCCAAACTCATCAATGT
ATCTTAAGGCGTAAATTGTAAGCGTTAATATTTTGTTAAAATTCGCGTTAAATTTTTGTTAAATCAGCTC
ATTTTTTAACCAATAGGCCGAAATCGGCAAAATCCCTTATAAATCAAAAGAATAGACCGAGATAGGGT
[37 nt withheld, positions 2239-2275]
AAAGAACGTGGACTCCAACGTCAAAGG
[49 nt withheld, positions 2303-2351]
T
[91 nt withheld, positions 2353-2443]
G
[124 nt withheld, positions 2445-2568]
CAGGTGGCACTTTTCGGGGAAATGTGCGCGGAACCCCTATTTGTTTATTTTTCTAAATACATTCAAATAT
GTATCCGCTCATGAGACAATAACCCTGATAAATGCTTCAATAATATTGAAAAAGGAAGAGTCCTGAGGCG
GAAAGAACCAGCTGTGGAATGTGTGTCAGTTAGGGTGTGGAAAGTCCCCAGGCTCCCCAGCAGGCAGAAG
TATGCAAAGCATGCATCTCAATTAGTCAGCAACCAGGTGTGGAAAGTCCCCAGGCTCCCCAGCAGGCAGA
AGTATGCAAAGCATGCATCTCAATTAGTCAGCAACCATAGTCCCGCCCCTAACTCCGCCCATCCCGCCCC
TAACTCCGCCCAGTTCCGCCCATTCTCCGCCCCATGGCTGACTAATTTTTTTTATTTATGCAGAGGCCGA
GGCCGCCTCGGCCTCTGAGCTATTCCAGAAGTAGTGAGGAGGCTTTTTTGGAGGCCTAGGCTTTTGCAAA
GATCGATCAAGAGACAGGATGAGGATCGTTTCGCATGATTGAACAAGATGGATTGCACGCAGGTTCTCCG
GCCGCTTGGGTGGAGAGGCTATTCGGCTATGACTGGGCACAACAGACAATCGGCTGCTCTGATGCCGCCG
TGTTCCGGCTGTCAGCGCAGGGGCGCCCGGTTCTTTTTGTCAAGACCGACCTGTCCGGTGCCCTGAATGA
ACTGCAAGACGAGGCAGCGCGGCTATCGTGGCTGGCCACGACGGGCGTTCCTTGCGCAGCTGTGCTCGAC
GTTGTCACTGAAGCGGGAAGGGACTGGCTGCTATTGGGCGAAGTGCCGGGGCAGGATCTCCTGTCATCTC
ACCTTGCTCCTGCCGAGAAAGTATCCATCATGGCTGATGCAATGCGGCGGCTGCATACGCTTGATCCGGC
TACCTGCCCATTCGACCACCAAGCGAAACATCGCATCGAGCGAGCACGTACTCGGATGGAAGCCGGTCTT
GTCGATCAGGATGATCTGGACGAAGAGCATCAGGGGCTCGCGCCAGCCGAACTGTTCGCCAGGCTCAAGG
CGAGCATGCCCGACGGCGAGGATCTCGTCGTGACCCATGGCGATGCCTGCTTGCCGAATATCATGGTGGA
AAATGGCCGCTTTTCTGGATTCATCGACTGTGGCCGGCTGGGTGTGGCGGACCGCTATCAGGACATAGCG
TTGGCTACCCGTGATATTGCTGAAGAGCTTGGCGGCGAATGGGCTGACCGCTTCCTCGTGCTTTACGGTA
TCGCCGCTCCCGATTCGCAGCGCATCGCCTTCTATCGCCTTCTTGACGAGTTCTTCTGAGCGGGACTCTG
GGGTTCGAAATGACCGACCAAGCGACGCCCAACCTGCCATCACGAGATTTCGATTCCACCGCCGCCTTCT
ATGAAAGGTTGGGCTTCGGAATCGTTTTCCGGGACGCCGGCTGGATGATCCTCCAGCGCGGGGATCTCAT
GCTGGAGTTCTTCGCCCACCCTAGGGGGAGGCTAACTGAAACACGGAAGGAGACAATACCGGAAGGAACC
CGCGCTATGACGGCAATAAAAAGACAGAATAAAACGCACGGTGTTGGGTCGTTTGTTCATAAACGCGGGG
TTCGGTCCCAGGGCTGGCACTCTGTCGATACCCCACCGAGACCCCATTGGGGCCAATACGCCCGCGTTTC
TTCCTTTTCCCCACCCCACCCCCCAAGTTCGGGTGAAGGCCCAGGGCTCGCAGCCAACGTCGGGGCGGCA
GGCCCTGCCATAGCCTCAGGTTACTCATATATACTTTAGATTGATTTAAAACTTCATTTTTAATTTAAAA
GGATCTAGGTGAAGATCCTTTTTGATAATCTCATGACCAAAATCCCTTAACGTGAGTTTTCGTTCCACTG
AGCGTCAGACCCCGTAGAAAAGATCAAAGGATCTTCTTGAGATCCTTTTTTTCTGCGCGTAATCTGCTGC
TTGCAAACAAAAAAACCACCGCTACCAGCGGTGGTTTGTTTGCCGGATCAAGAGCTACCAACTCTTTTTC
CGAAGGTAACTGGCTTCAGCAGAGCGCAGATACCAAATACTGTTCTTCTAGTGTAGCCGTAGTTAGGCCA
CCACTTCAAGAACTCTGTAGCACCGCCTACATACCTCGCTCTGCTAATCCTGTTACCAGTGGCTGCTGCC
AGTGGCGATAAGTCGTGTCTTACCGGGTTGGACTCAAGACGATAGTTACCGGATAAGGCGCAGCGGTCGG
GCTGAACGGGGGGTTCGTGCACACAGCCCAGCTTGGAGCGAACGACCTACACCGAACTGAGATACCTACA
GCGTGAGCTATGAGAAAGCGCCACGCTTCCCGAAGGGAGAAAGGCGGACAGGTATCCGGTAAGCGGCAGG
GTCGGAACAGGAGAGCGCACGAGGGAGCTTCCAGGGGGAAACGCCTGGTATCTTTATAGTCCTGTCGGGT
TTCGCCACCTCTGACTTGAGCGTCGATTTTTGTGATGCTCGTCAGGGGGGCGGAGCCTATGGAAAAACGC
CAGCAACGCGGCCTTTTTACGGTTCCTGGCCTTTTGCTGGCCTTTTGCTCACATGTTCTTTCCTGCGTTA
TCCCCTGATTCTGTGGATAACCGTATTACCGCCATGCAT
